>Addgene plasmid #112999 | pGEX6P-1 gnu | addgene full sequence | sequence record 217470 | Addgene NGS Result
AACGCCAGCAACGCGGCCTTTTTACGGTTCCTGGCCTTTTGCTGGCCTTTTGCTCACATGTTCTTTCCTG
CGTTATCCCCTGATTCTGTGGATAACCGTATTACCGCCTTTGAGTGAGCTGATACCGCTCGCCGCAGCCG
AACGACCGAGCGCAGCGAGTCAGTGAGCGAGGAAGCGGAAGAGCGCCTGATGCGGTATTTTCTCCTTACG
CATCTGTGCGGTATTTCACACCGCATAAATTCCGACACCATCGAATGGCGCAAAACCTTTCGCGGTATGG
CATGATAGCGCCCGGAAGAGAGTCAATTCAGGGTGGTGAATGTGAAACCAGTAACGTTATACGATGTCGC
AGAGTATGCCGGTGTCTCTTATCAGACCGTTTCCCGCGTGGTGAACCAGGCCAGCCACGTTTCTGCGAAA
ACGCGGGAAAAAGTGGAAGCGGCGATGGCGGAGCTGAATTACATTCCCAACCGCGTGGCACAACAACTGG
CGGGCAAACAGTCGTTGCTGATTGGCGTTGCCACCTCCAGTCTGGCCCTGCACGCGCCGTCGCAAATTGT
CGCGGCGATTAAATCTCGCGCCGATCAACTGGGTGCCAGCGTGGTGGTGTCGATGGTAGAACGAAGCGGC
GTCGAAGCCTGTAAAGCGGCGGTGCACAATCTTCTCGCGCAACGCGTCAGTGGGCTGATCATTAACTATC
CGCTGGATGACCAGGATGCCATTGCTGTGGAAGCTGCCTGCACTAATGTTCCGGCGTTATTTCTTGATGT
CTCTGACCAGACACCCATCAACAGTATTATTTTCTCCCATGAAGACGGTACGCGACTGGGCGTGGAGCAT
CTGGTCGCATTGGGTCACCAGCAAATCGCGCTGTTAGCGGGCCCATTAAGTTCTGTCTCGGCGCGTCTGC
GTCTGGCTGGCTGGCATAAATATCTCACTCGCAATCAAATTCAGCCGATAGCGGAACGGGAAGGCGACTG
GAGTGCCATGTCCGGTTTTCAACAAACCATGCAAATGCTGAATGAGGGCATCGTTCCCACTGCGATGCTG
GTTGCCAACGATCAGATGGCGCTGGGCGCAATGCGCGCCATTACCGAGTCCGGGCTGCGCGTTGGTGCGG
ATATCTCGGTAGTGGGATACGACGATACCGAAGACAGCTCATGTTATATCCCGCCGTTAACCACCATCAA
ACAGGATTTTCGCCTGCTGGGGCAAACCAGCGTGGACCGCTTGCTGCAACTCTCTCAGGGCCAGGCGGTG
AAGGGCAATCAGCTGTTGCCCGTCTCACTGGTGAAAAGAAAAACCACGCTAGCGCCCAATACGCAAACCG
CCTCTCCCCGCGCGTTGGCCGATTCATTAATGCAGCTGGCACGACAGGTTTCCCGACTGGAAAGCGGGCA
GTGAGCGCAACGCAATTAATGTAAGTTAGCTCACTCATTAGGCACCCCAGGCTTTACACTTTATGCTTCC
GGCTCGTATGTTGTGTGGAATTGTGAGCGGATAACAATTTCACACAGGAAACAGCTATGACCATGATTAC
GGATTCACTGGCCGTCGTTTTACAACGTCGTGACTGGGAAAACCCTGGCGTTACCCAACTTAATCGCCTT
GCAGCACATCCCCCTTTCGCCAGCTGGCGTAATAGCGAAGAGGCCCGCACCGATCGCCCTTCCCAACAGT
TGCGCAGCCTGAATGGCGAATGGCGCTTTGCCTGGTTTCCGGCACCAGAAGCGGTGCCGGAAAGCTGGCT
GGAGTGCGATCTTCCTGAGGCCGATACTGTCGTCGTCCCCTCAAACTGGCAGATGCACGGTTACGATGCG
CCCATCTACACCAACGTGACCTATCCCATTACGGTCAATCCGCCGTTTGTTCCCACGGAGAATCCGACGG
GTTGTTACTCGCTCACATTTAATGTTGATGAAAGCTGGCTACAGGAAGGCCAGACGCGAATTATTTTTGA
TGGCGTTGGAATTAGCTTATCGACTGCACGGTGCACCAATGCTTCTGGCGTCAGGCAGCCATCGGAAGCT
GTGGTATGGCTGTGCAGGTCGTAAATCACTGCATAATTCGTGTCGCTCAAGGCGCACTCCCGTTCTGGAT
AATGTTTTTTGCGCCGACATCATAACGGTTCTGGCAAATATTCTGAAATGAGCTGTTGACAATTAATCAT
CGGCTCGTATAATGTGTGGAATTGTGAGCGGATAACAATTTCACACAGGAAACAGTATTCATGTCCCCTA
TACTAGGTTATTGGAAAATTAAGGGCCTTGTGCAACCCACTCGACTTCTTTTGGAATATCTTGAAGAAAA
ATATGAAGAGCATTTGTATGAGCGCGATGAAGGTGATAAATGGCGAAACAAAAAGTTTGAATTGGGTTTG
GAGTTTCCCAATCTTCCTTATTATATTGATGGTGATGTTAAATTAACACAGTCTATGGCCATCATACGTT
ATATAGCTGACAAGCACAACATGTTGGGTGGTTGTCCAAAAGAGCGTGCAGAGATTTCAATGCTTGAAGG
AGCGGTTTTGGATATTAGATACGGTGTTTCGAGAATTGCATATAGTAAAGACTTTGAAACTCTCAAAGTT
GATTTTCTTAGCAAGCTACCTGAAATGCTGAAAATGTTCGAAGATCGTTTATGTCATAAAACATATTTAA
ATGGTGATCATGTAACCCATCCTGACTTCATGTTGTATGACGCTCTTGATGTTGTTTTATACATGGACCC
AATGTGCCTGGATGCGTTCCCAAAATTAGTTTGTTTTAAAAAACGTATTGAAGCTATCCCACAAATTGAT
AAGTACTTGAAATCCAGCAAGTATATAGCATGGCCTTTGCAGGGCTGGCAAGCCACGTTTGGTGGTGGCG
ACCATCCTCCAAAATCGGATCTGGAAGTTCTGTTCCAGGGGCCCCTGGGATCCATGGAGCGCTACAATCG
CGTCTATAGAGATCCCGCATCCCCACTGACCCCACTCACTCCCCTCTCCACCGAAGCTTTTACATTCGAA
GATGTCACGCCCACTGGAGGCGTTGGCAGGAAGGGTACCGCGAGATACGGACTCTTTGGAATGCCGAAGA
ACAATAATCTTACGGTTCCTAACAGTCGACCGGCATTGTCCGGGTTAAAACGACTATCGGAATCCACTTT
GCCCCGTCGATTTTCACAGAAATTTATGCGCACGCGTTCCGTATTTTCGCCCACAAGTCAAAGTACCCTT
ATAAATGGGGAGACCAGGCTACTGGGAGAATCTGGAGATTCGAAACTACTGAGAACTAAGAGAGAAGACA
GACCAAAGCCGGATATCCGACTGCAGCAGGAAACGCGGCTGAGGCAGGAGGAATCCAAGTTGAAAAGTGC
GCGAAAGATTAAAGTGGAGGACCCAAGAAGTCCCACTCCCAGTATCCATCATTCACGCTATAAGCCCTGC
TCCCCGGTGGAGCACCCCACTTTGAGTCCTCGGGTCAAATCCCTGCTCGATCGCACCGGAAACGCGCATC
TCACAGAGCTGTTCACGCGCCAGGAGATCGACATCGAGGTGCTCATCCAAATGACCCTGGAGGACTTGGC
GGCACTGGGCGTTCGCGGCGCCCGGGAGATCCGATTGGCCATGAATATTATCCAACTGGCCAAGCAATTC
TTCTGACTCGAGCGGCCGCATCGTGACTGACTGACGATCTGCCTCGCGCGTTTCGGTGATGACGGTGAAA
ACCTCTGACACATGCAGCTCCCGGAGACGGTCACAGCTTGTCTGTAAGCGGATGCCGGGAGCAGACAAGC
CCGTCAGGGCGCGTCAGCGGGTGTTGGCGGGTGTCGGGGCGCAGCCATGACCCAGTCACGTAGCGATAGC
GGAGTGTATAATTCTTGAAGACGAAAGGGCCTCGTGATACGCCTATTTTTATAGGTTAATGTCATGATAA
TAATGGTTTCTTAGACGTCAGGTGGCACTTTTCGGGGAAATGTGCGCGGAACCCCTATTTGTTTATTTTT
CTAAATACATTCAAATATGTATCCGCTCATGAGACAATAACCCTGATAAATGCTTCAATAATATTGAAAA
AGGAAGAGTATGAGTATTCAACATTTCCGTGTCGCCCTTATTCCCTTTTTTGCGGCATTTTGCCTTCCTG
TTTTTGCTCACCCAGAAACGCTGGTGAAAGTAAAAGATGCTGAAGATCAGTTGGGTGCACGAGTGGGTTA
CATCGAACTGGATCTCAACAGCGGTAAGATCCTTGAGAGTTTTCGCCCCGAAGAACGTTTTCCAATGATG
AGCACTTTTAAAGTTCTGCTATGTGGCGCGGTATTATCCCGTGTTGACGCCGGGCAAGAGCAACTCGGTC
GCCGCATACACTATTCTCAGAATGACTTGGTTGAGTACTCACCAGTCACAGAAAAGCATCTTACGGATGG
CATGACAGTAAGAGAATTATGCAGTGCTGCCATAACCATGAGTGATAACACTGCGGCCAACTTACTTCTG
ACAACGATCGGAGGACCGAAGGAGCTAACCGCTTTTTTGCACAACATGGGGGATCATGTAACTCGCCTTG
ATCGTTGGGAACCGGAGCTGAATGAAGCCATACCAAACGACGAGCGTGACACCACGATGCCTGCAGCAAT
GGCAACAACGTTGCGCAAACTATTAACTGGCGAACTACTTACTCTAGCTTCCCGGCAACAATTAATAGAC
TGGATGGAGGCGGATAAAGTTGCAGGACCACTTCTGCGCTCGGCCCTTCCGGCTGGCTGGTTTATTGCTG
ATAAATCTGGAGCCGGTGAGCGTGGGTCTCGCGGTATCATTGCAGCACTGGGGCCAGATGGTAAGCCCTC
CCGTATCGTAGTTATCTACACGACGGGGAGTCAGGCAACTATGGATGAACGAAATAGACAGATCGCTGAG
ATAGGTGCCTCACTGATTAAGCATTGGTAACTGTCAGACCAAGTTTACTCATATATACTTTAGATTGATT
TAAAACTTCATTTTTAATTTAAAAGGATCTAGGTGAAGATCCTTTTTGATAATCTCATGACCAAAATCCC
TTAACGTGAGTTTTCGTTCCACTGAGCGTCAGACCCCGTAGAAAAGATCAAAGGATCTTCTTGAGATCCT
TTTTTTCTGCGCGTAATCTGCTGCTTGCAAACAAAAAAACCACCGCTACCAGCGGTGGTTTGTTTGCCGG
ATCAAGAGCTACCAACTCTTTTTCCGAAGGTAACTGGCTTCAGCAGAGCGCAGATACCAAATACTGTCCT
TCTAGTGTAGCCGTAGTTAGGCCACCACTTCAAGAACTCTGTAGCACCGCCTACATACCTCGCTCTGCTA
ATCCTGTTACCAGTGGCTGCTGCCAGTGGCGATAAGTCGTGTCTTACCGGGTTGGACTCAAGACGATAGT
TACCGGATAAGGCGCAGCGGTCGGGCTGAACGGGGGGTTCGTGCACACAGCCCAGCTTGGAGCGAACGAC
CTACACCGAACTGAGATACCTACAGCGTGAGCTATGAGAAAGCGCCACGCTTCCCGAAGGGAGAAAGGCG
GACAGGTATCCGGTAAGCGGCAGGGTCGGAACAGGAGAGCGCACGAGGGAGCTTCCAGGGGGAAACGCCT
GGTATCTTTATAGTCCTGTCGGGTTTCGCCACCTCTGACTTGAGCGTCGATTTTTGTGATGCTCGTCAGG
GGGGCGGAGCCTATGGAAA
Features (pLannotate 1.2.2; 17 found; start..end, strand, type, name):
     48..181     +  rep_origin     RSF ori (fragment): Plasmids containing the RSF 1030 origin of replication can be propagated in E. coli cells that contain additional plasmids with compatible origins.
    186..237     -  misc_feature   bom (fragment): basis of mobility region from pBR322
    244..321     +  promoter       lacI promoter: lacI
    322..1404    +  CDS            lacI: lac repressor; lacI; The lac repressor binds to the lac operator to inhibit transcription in E. coli. This inhibition can be relieved by adding lactose or isopropyl-β-D-thiogalactopyranoside (IPTG).
   1417..1438    +  protein_bind   CAP binding site: CAP binding activates transcription in the presence of cAMP. E. coli catabolite activator protein
   1453..1483    +  promoter       lac promoter: promoter for the E. coli lac operon
   1491..1507    +  protein_bind   lac operator: The lac repressor binds to the lac operator to inhibit transcription in E. coli. This inhibition can be relieved by adding lactose or isopropyl-β-D-thiogalactopyranoside (IPTG). lac repressor encoded by lacI
   1527..1700    +  CDS            lacZα: LacZα fragment of β-galactosidase; lacZ fragment
   1964..2080    -  CDS            yciV (fragment): RNAAM_ECOLI - Also known as trpH From Escherichia coli (strain K12).
   2156..2184    +  promoter       tac promoter: strong E. coli promoter; hybrid between the trp and lac UV5 promoters
   2192..2208    +  protein_bind   lac operator: The lac repressor binds to the lac operator to inhibit transcription in E. coli. This inhibition can be relieved by adding lactose or isopropyl-β-D-thiogalactopyranoside (IPTG). lac repressor encoded by lacI
   2231..2884    +  CDS            GST26_SCHJA: Experimental evidence at protein level: Swiss-Prot protein existence level 1. GST isoenzymes appear to play a central role in the parasite detoxification system. Other functions are also suspected including a role in increasing the solubility of haematin in the parasite gut. From Schistosoma japonicum (Blood fluke).
   3679..3718    +  CDS            rop (fragment): Rop protein, which maintains plasmids at low copy number; rop
   3820..3860    +  misc_feature   bom (fragment): basis of mobility region from pBR322
   3965..4069    +  promoter       AmpR promoter: bla
   4070..4930    +  CDS            AmpR: β-lactamase; bla; confers resistance to ampicillin, carbenicillin, and related antibiotics
   5101..5689    +  rep_origin     ori: high-copy-number ColE1/pMB1/pBR322/pUC origin of replication
