[The description below was written by a language model from this plasmid's Addgene catalogue record and pLannotate feature annotations shown in this document.]
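Description:
pGEX6P-1 gnu is a bacterial expression plasmid built on the pGEX6P-1 backbone for producing and purifying full-length Drosophila melanogaster gnu (CG5272) in E. coli. The sequenced plasmid is 5,689 nt. It replicates from a high-copy ColE1/pMB1-type origin and is selected with ampicillin through the β-lactamase (AmpR) gene and its own promoter. Short fragments annotated as bom, rop and an RSF-type origin are most likely remnants of the pBR322-derived backbone rather than functional elements.

Expression is driven by the tac promoter, a strong trp/lac hybrid, followed by a lac operator. The plasmid also carries lacI with its promoter, so the repressor keeps transcription off until IPTG or lactose is added. Downstream of the operator lies the Schistosoma japonicum glutathione S-transferase (GST) coding sequence, which serves as an N-terminal affinity tag for capture on glutathione resin. The automated annotation did not label the gnu insert itself. An unannotated stretch of several hundred nucleotides between the end of GST and the downstream backbone fragments is where the catalogue-described insert would be expected, presumably fused in frame to GST. The pGEX-6P series normally has a PreScission protease site between GST and the cloning site, but that site is not annotated here, and the restriction sites used for cloning are recorded as unknown. A lac promoter/operator, CAP site and lacZα segment next to lacI are also backbone carry-over.

The plasmid is intended for making recombinant GST-tagged GNU protein, and the associated work concerns PNG kinase and its substrates in the oocyte-to-embryo transition.
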