Addgene plasmid #112999: pGEX6P-1 gnu
Purpose: For protein expression and purification of full-length Drosophila gnu
Depositing lab: Terry Orr-Weaver. Depositing organization: Whitehead Institute for Biomedical Research. Publication: Identification of PNG kinase substrates uncovers interactions with the translational repressor TRAL in the oocyte-to-embryo transition. Hara M, Lourido S, Petrova B, Lou HJ, Von Stetina JR, Kashevsky H, Turk BE, Orr-Weaver TL. Elife. 2018 Feb 26;7. pii: 33150. doi: 10.7554/eLife.33150. PubMed 29480805.
Backbone
  Vector backbone: pGEX6P-1
  Vector type: Bacterial Expression
Growth in bacteria
  Bacterial resistance: Ampicillin, 100 μg/mL
  Growth temperature: 37°C
  Growth strain: DH5alpha
  Copy number: High Copy
Gene/Insert
  Gene/Insert name: full length gnu
  Species: D. melanogaster (fly)
  Entrez Gene: gnu (a.k.a. Dmel_CG5272, CG5272, Dmel\CG5272, GNU, Gnu)
  Cloning method: Restriction Enzyme; 5′ cloning site Unknown (unknown if destroyed); 3′ cloning site Unknown (unknown if destroyed)
Terms and licenses: Academic/Nonprofit Terms; Industry Terms: Not Available to Industry
How to cite: pGEX6P-1 gnu was a gift from Terry Orr-Weaver (Addgene plasmid # 112999 ; http://n2t.net/addgene:112999 ; RRID:Addgene_112999)
